>Addgene plasmid #139189 | pSB-Bleo Gal4 CCS1 | addgene full sequence | sequence record 309396 | Addgene NGS Result
GCTGAAGCCAGTTACCTTCGGAAAAAGAGTTGGTAGCTCTTGATCCGGCAAACAAACCACCGCTGGTAGC
GGTGGTTTTTTTGTTTGCAAGCAGCAGATTACGCGCAGAAAAAAAGGATCTCAAGAAGATCCTTTGATCT
TTTCTACGGGGTCTGACGCTCAGTGGAACAAAAACTCACGTTAAGGGATTTTGGTCATGAGATTATCAAA
AAGGATCTTCACCTAGATCCTTTTAAATTAAAAATGAAGTTTTAAATCAATCTAAAGTATATATGAGTAA
ACTTGGTCTGACAGTTACCAATGCTTAATCAGTGAGGCACCTATCTCAGCGATCTGTCTATTTCGTTCAT
CCATAGTTGCCTGACTCCCCGTCGTGTAGATAACTACGATACGGGAGGGCTTACCATCTGGCCCCAGTGC
TGCAATGATACCGCGAGACCCACGCTCACCGGCTCCAGATTTATCAGCAATAAACCAGCCAGCCGGAAGG
GCCGAGCGCAGAAGTGGTCCTGCAACTTTATCCGCCTCCATCCAGTCTATTAATTGTTGCCGGGAAGCTA
GAGTAAGTAGTTCGCCAGTTAATAGTTTGCGCAACGTTGTTGCCATTGCTACAGGCATCGTGGTGTCACG
CTCGTCGTTTGGTATGGCTTCATTCAGCTCCGGTTCCCAACGATCAAGGCGAGTTACATGATCCCCCATG
TTGTGCAAAAAAGCGGTTAGCTCCTTCGGTCCTCCGATCGTTGTCAGAAGTAAGTTGGCCGCAGTGTTAT
CACTCATGGTTATGGCAGCACTGCATAATTCTCTTACTGTCATGCCATCCGTAAGATGCTTTTCTGTGAC
TGGTGAGTACTCAACCAAGTCATTCTGAGAATAGTGTATGCGGCGACCGAGTTGCTCTTGCCCGGCGTCA
ATACGGGATAATACCGCGCCACATAGCAGAACTTTAAAAGTGCTCATCATTGGAAAACGTTCTTCGGGGC
GAAAACTCTCAAGGATCTTACCGCTGTTGAGATCCAGTTCGATGTAACCCACTCGTGCACCCAACTGATC
TTCAGCATCTTTTACTTTCACCAGCGTTTCTGGGTGAGCAAAAACAGGAAGGCAAAATGCCGCAAAAAAG
GGAATAAGGGCGACACGGAAATGTTGAATACTCATACTCTTCCTTTTTCAATATTATTGAAGCATTTATC
AGGGTTATTGTCTCATGAGCGGATACATATTTGAATGTATTTAGAAAAATAAACAAATAGGGGTTCCGCG
CACATTTCCCCGAAAAGTGCCACCTGATGCGGTGTGAAATACCGCACAGATGCGTAAGGAGAAAATACCG
CATCAGGAAATTGTAAGCGTTAATATTTTGTTAAAATTGGATCCCTATACAGTTGAAGTCGGAAGTTTAC
ATACACTTAAGTTGGAGTCATTAAAACTCGTTTTTCAACTACTCCACAAATTTCTTGTTAACAAACAATA
GTTTTGGCAAGTCAGTTAGGACATCTACTTTGTGCATGACACAAGTCATTTTTCCAACAATTGTTTACAG
ACAGATTATTTCACTTATAATTCACTGTATCACAATTCCAGTGGGTCAGAAGTTTACATACACTAAGTTC
GACTCCTCTGCAGAATGCGGCGATGTTTCGGTAAGGGGTCCGCTATCTAGTGAGCTCTTACGCGTGCTAG
CCTTGATATCGAATTCGGAGCACTGTCCTCCGAACGTCGGAGCACTGTCCTCCGAACGTCGGAGCACTGT
CCTCCGAACGTCGGAGCACTGTCCTCCGAACGGAGCATGTCCTCCGAACGTCGGAGCACTGTCCTCCGAA
CGACTAGTTAGGCGTGTACGGTGGGAGGCCTATATAAGCAGAGCTCGTTTAGTGAACCGTCAGATCGCCT
GGAGACGCCATCCACGCTGTTTTGACCTCCATAGAAGACACCGGGACCGATCCAGCCTCTCGACATTCGT
TGGATCGGCCTCTGAGGCCACCATGGAACTGCAAGAGGTGCTGCACATGAATGGCGGCGAGGGCGATACA
AGCTACGCCAAGAACAGCAGCTACAACCTGTTCCTGATCAGAGTGAAGCCCGTGCTGGAACAGTGCATCC
AAGAGCTGCTGAGAGCCAACCTGCCTAACATCAACAAGTGCTTCAAAGTGGGCGACCTGGGCTGTGCCAG
CGGACCTAATACCTTTAGCACCGTGCGGGACATCGTGCAGAGCATCGACAAAGTGGGACAAGAGAAGAAG
AACGAGCTGGAACGGCCTACCATCCAGATCTTTCTGAACGACCTGTTCCAGAACGACTTCAACAGCGTGT
TCAAGCTGCTGCCCAGCTTCTACCGGAACCTGGAAAAAGAGAACGGCCGGAAGATCGGCTCCTGCCTGAT
TGGAGCTATGCCCGGCTCCTTCTACAGCAGACTGTTCCCCGAGGAATCCATGCACTTTCTGCACAGCTGC
TACTGCCTGCACTGGCTGTCTCAGGTGCCATCTGGCCTGGTTACAGAGCTGGGCATCTCTGCCAACAAGG
GCTGCATCTACAGCTCCAAGGCCAGCGGGCCTCCTATCAAGAAGGCCTACCTGGACCAGTTCACCAAGGA
CTTCACCACCTTTCTGCGGATCCACAGCGAGGAACTGATCAGCAGAGGCCGGATGCTGCTGACCTTCATC
TGCAAAGAGGACGAGTTCGATCACCCCAACAGCATGGACCTGCTGGAAATGAGCATCAACGACCTGGTCA
TCGAGGGCCACCTGGAAGAGGAAAAGCTGGACAGCTTCAACGTGCCCATCTACGCCCCTAGCACCGAGGA
AGTGAAGCGGATCGTTGAGGAAGAGGGCAGCTTCGAGATCCTGTACCTGGAAACCTTTTACGCCCCTTAC
GACGCCGGCTTCAGCATCGACGATGACTACCAGGGCAGATCTCACAGCCCTGTGTCCTGTGATGAGCACG
CCAGAGCTGCTCACGTGGCATCTGTTGTGCGGAGCATCTACGAGCCTATCCTGGCCTCTCACTTCGGCGA
GGCCATTCTGCCTGATCTGAGCCACCGGATCGCCAAGAATGCCGCCAAGGTGCTGAGAAGCGGCAAGGGC
TTTTACGACAGCGTGATCATCAGCCTGGCCAAGAAGCCCGAGAAGGCCGATATGTAGGGTAACTATTCGA
AGGCCTGTCAGGCCGCTTCGAGCAGACATGATAAGATACATTGATGAGTTTGGACAAACCACAACTAGAA
TGCAGTGAAAAAAATGCTTTATTTGTGAAATTTGTGATGCTATTGCTTTATTTGTAACCATTATAAGCTG
CAATAAACAAGTTAACAACAACAATTGCATTCATTTTATGTTTCAGGTTCAGGGGGAGGTGTGGGAGGTT
TTTTAAAGCAAGTAAAACCTCTACAAATGTGGTAAAATCGATAAGGATCCGTCGACCGGTACCTAGGCGA
GACCCTGTCACAAAATAAAGTAAGCCCGGACTGAGTGCGGAAAGGCGGGCCTGGCGGGTCTGGTCTCCCC
ATGCGGGCCACCAGAGGCCCTGCAGCCTTCAGTCGCTTGAAGGGGTAATGGCGCTTCCACTCACAAACAT
GGCGGACAGAGCGTGTGAACGAGATGAACAGCCCCTCAAAAATATGGCCGCCGAGGCTGGACGGCCGTGC
CCCAGCAGCACCGCCTCCGCGCCCCACGTGATCTCTCGCCGGGCACAGCGCTGACCGCGGAGGTCCAACC
GGAAGAATGTCCGGATTGGACATTCGGAAGAGGGCCCGCCTTCCCTGGGGAATCTCTGCGCACGCGCAGA
ACGCTTCGACCAATGAAAACACAGGAAGCCGTCCGCGCAACCGCGTTGCGTCACTTCTGCCGCCCCTGTT
TCAAGGTATATAGCCGTAGACGGAACTTCGCCTTTCTCTCGGCCTTAGCGCCATTTTTTTGGGTGAGTGT
TTTTTGGTTCCTGCGTTGGGATTCCGTGTACAATCCATAGACATCTGACCTCGGCACTTAGCATCATCAC
AGCAAACTAACTGTAGCCTTTCTCTCTTTCCCTGTAGAAACCTCTGCACCTGAGGCCACCAAACTAGCCA
CCATGGCCAAGTTGACCAGTGCCGTTCCGGTGCTCACCGCGCGCGACGTCGCCGGAGCGGTCGAGTTCTG
GACCGACCGGCTCGGGTTCTCCCGGGACTTCGTGGAGGACGACTTCGCCGGTGTGGTCCGGGACGACGTG
ACCCTGTTCATCAGCGCGGTCCAGGACCAGGTGGTGCCGGACAACACCCTGGCCTGGGTGTGGGTGCGCG
GCCTGGACGAGCTGTACGCCGAGTGGTCGGAGGTCGTGTCCACGAACTTCCGGGACGCCTCCGGGCCGGC
CATGACCGAGATCGGCGAGCAGCCGTGGGGGCGGGAGTTCGCCCTGCGCGACCCGGCCGGCAACTGCGTG
CACTTCGTGGCCGAGGAGCAGGACTGATTCGAAGGCCTGTCGTGAAGCTTGGGGATCAATTCTCTAGAGC
TCGCTGATCAGCCTCGACTGTGCCTTCTAGTTGCCAGCCATCTGTTGTTTGCCCCTCCCCCGTGCCTTCC
TTGACCCTGGAAGGTGCCCCACTGTCCTTTCCTAATAAAATGAGGAAATTGCATCGCATTGTCTGAGTAG
GTGTCATTCTATTCTGGGGGGTGGGGTGGGGCAGGACAGCAAGGGGGAGGATTGGGAAGACAATAGCAGG
CATGCTGGGGATGCGGTGGGCTCTATGGCTTCTGAGGCGGAAAGAACCAGCTGGGCCTACTAGCTACTCG
GGACCCCTTACCGAAACATCGCCGCATTCTGCAGAGGAGTCGAGTGTATGTAAACTTCTGACCCACTGGG
AATGTGATGAAAGAAATAAAAGCTGAAATGAATCATTCTCTCTACTATTATTCTGATATTTCACATTCTT
AAAATAAAGTGGTGATCCTAACTGACCTAAGACAGGGAATTTTTACTAGGATTAAATGTCAGGAATTGTG
AAAAAGTGAGTTTAAATGTATTTGGCTAAGGTGTATGTAAACTTCCGACTTCAACTGTATAGGGATCCGC
TTCCTCGCTCACTGACTCGCTGCGCTCGGTCGTTCGGCTGCGGCGAGCGGTATCAGCTCACTCAAAGGCG
GTAATACGGTTATCCACAGAATCAGGGGATAACGCAGGAAAGAACATGTGAGCAAAAGGCCAGCAAAAGG
CCAGGAACCGTAAAAAGGCCGCGTTGCTGGCGTTTTTCCATAGGCTCCGCCCCCCTGACGAGCATCACAA
AAATCGACGCTCAAGTCAGAGGTGGCGAAACCCGACAGGACTATAAAGATACCAGGCGTTTCCCCCTGGA
AGCTCCCTCGTGCGCTCTCCTGTTCCGACCCTGCCGCTTACCGGATACCTGTCCGCCTTTCTCCCTTCGG
GAAGCGTGGCGCTTTCTCATAGCTCACGCTGTAGGTATCTCAGTTCGGTGTAGGTCGTTCGCTCCAAGCT
GGGCTGTGTGCACGAACCCCCCGTTCAGCCCGACCGCTGCGCCTTATCCGGTAACTATCGTCTTGAGTCC
AACCCGGTAAGACACGACTTATCGCCACTGGCAGCAGCCACTGGTAACAGGATTAGCAGAGCGAGGTATG
TAGGCGGTGCTACAGAGTTCTTGAAGTGGTGGCCTAACTACGGCTACACTAGAAGAACAGTATTTGGTAT
CTGCGCTCT
Features (pLannotate 1.2.2; 12 found; start..end, strand, type, name):
    295..1155    -  CDS            AmpR: β-lactamase; bla; confers resistance to ampicillin, carbenicillin, and related antibiotics
   1156..1260    -  promoter       AmpR promoter: bla
   1287..1337    +  misc_feature   bom (fragment): basis of mobility region from pBR322
   1338..1368    -  rep_origin     M13 ori (fragment): M13 bacteriophage origin of replication; arrow indicates direction of (+) strand synthesis
   1829..1865    +  promoter       minimal CMV promoter (fragment): human cytomegalovirus (CMV) immediate early promoter
   1983..3134    +  CDS            DXMT2: DXMT2_COFAR - Also known as CCS1 From Coffea arabica (Arabian coffee).
   3182..3303    -  polyA_signal   SV40 poly(A) signal: SV40 polyadenylation signal
   3326..3394    -  CDS            large T antigen (fragment): large T antigen from SV40 (simian virus 40)
   4063..4437    +  CDS            BleoR: antibiotic-binding protein; Sh ble from Streptoalloteichus hindustanus; confers resistance to bleomycin, phleomycin, and Zeocin™
   4498..4718    +  polyA_signal   bGH poly(A) signal: bovine growth hormone polyadenylation signal
   4722..4743    +  promoter       SV40 promoter (fragment): SV40 enhancer and early promoter
   5215..124     -  rep_origin     ori (across the origin): high-copy-number ColE1/pMB1/pBR322/pUC origin of replication
