[The description below was written by a language model from this plasmid's Addgene catalogue record and pLannotate feature annotations shown in this document.]
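Description:
pSB-Bleo Gal4 CCS1 is a Sleeping Beauty transposon plasmid of about 5.7 kb for stable expression in mammalian cells, built on the pSB-Bleo backbone. It is propagated in E. coli through a high-copy ColE1/pUC-type origin with ampicillin selection from the β-lactamase gene and its native promoter. Small fragments annotated as bom and M13 ori appear to be backbone remnants. The automated annotation does not mark the transposon inverted repeats, so their positions cannot be read from the feature table, although the catalogue entry classes the plasmid as an SB transposon.

The payload is the 1,152 bp coding sequence of caffeine synthase 1 (CCS1, also annotated as DXMT2) from Coffea arabica, a methyltransferase of the caffeine biosynthesis pathway. It sits downstream of a promoter recorded as Gal4-inducible CMV. The annotation finds only a minimal CMV promoter fragment, which fits a design in which upstream Gal4-binding sites recruit a Gal4-based transactivator to switch on an otherwise weak core promoter, though the binding sites themselves are not annotated. An SV40 polyadenylation region follows the insert. A separate cassette carries the Sh ble gene (BleoR), which confers resistance to bleomycin, phleomycin and Zeocin, followed by a bGH poly(A) signal. The record describes this marker as constitutive, but the promoter driving it is not identified in the feature table.

Co-delivered with a Sleeping Beauty transposase, the cassette would integrate into the genome, and bleomycin-family selection would then yield stable lines. In those lines CCS1 expression depends on a Gal4-DNA-binding-domain activator, such as a synthetic receptor or transcription factor output. The record does not describe the specific downstream application.
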