Addgene plasmid #139189: pSB-Bleo Gal4 CCS1
Purpose: SB-transposon with constitutive bleomycin resistance and Gal4-inducible coffee caffeine synthase 1 (CCS1).
Depositing lab: Neal Devaraj. Depositing organization: University of California, San Diego (UCSD).
Backbone
  Vector backbone: pSB-Bleo
  Total vector size (bp): 5674
  Vector type: Mammalian Expression ; Transposon
  Selectable markers: Bleomycin
Growth in bacteria
  Bacterial resistance: Ampicillin, 100 μg/mL
  Growth temperature: 37°C
  Growth strain: NEB Stable
  Copy number: High Copy
Gene/Insert
  Gene/Insert name: caffeine synthase 1 [Coffea arabica] (alt name: CCS1)
  Species: Coffee arabica
  Insert size (bp): 1152
  GenBank ID: Q8H0D3.1
  Promoter: Gal4-inducible CMV
  Cloning method: Gibson Cloning
  Sequencing primers: 5′ AGCTCGTTTAGTGAACCGTCAGATC; 3′ gatgagtttggacaaaccac
Terms and licenses: Academic/Nonprofit Terms; Industry Terms: Not Available to Industry
Depositor comments: SB-transposon with Gal4 inducible coffee caffeine synthase 1 (CCS1) [Coffea arabica]and constitutive bleomycin resistance.
How to cite: pSB-Bleo Gal4 CCS1 was a gift from Neal Devaraj (Addgene plasmid # 139189 ; http://n2t.net/addgene:139189 ; RRID:Addgene_139189)
